Addgene plasmid #137729: LentiGuide Puro-P2A-EGFP
Purpose: (Empty Backbone) For simple determination of the multiplicity of infection (MOI) of a lentiviral CRISPR library by checking EGFP expression (still allowing for puro selection).
Depositing lab: Fredrik Wermeling. Depositing organization: Karolinska Institutet. Publication: IL-4 controls activated neutrophil FcgammaR2b expression and migration into inflamed joints. Panda SK, Wigerblad G, Jiang L, Jimenez-Andrade Y, Iyer VS, Shen Y, Boddul SV, Guerreiro-Cacais AO, Raposo B, Kasza Z, Wermeling F. Proc Natl Acad Sci U S A. 2020 Jan 24. pii: 1914186117. doi: 10.1073/pnas.1914186117. PubMed 31980518.
Backbone
  Vector backbone: lentiGuide-Puro (Plasmid #52963)
  Backbone manufacturer: Feng Zhang Lab
  Backbone size (bp): 10183
  Modifications to backbone: Mammalian codon-optimized EGFP sequence is cloned by the P2A linker into the C-terminal end of puromycin cassette driven by EF-1a promoter of the lentiGuide-Puro vector
  Vector type: Mammalian Expression, Bacterial Expression, Lentiviral, CRISPR, Synthetic Biology
  Selectable markers: Puromycin
  Tag / fusion protein: EGFP (C terminal on backbone)
Growth in bacteria
  Bacterial resistance: Ampicillin, 100 μg/mL
  Growth temperature: 37°C
  Growth strain: NEB Stable
  Copy number: Unknown
Gene/Insert
  Cloning method: Gibson Cloning
  Sequencing primers: 5′ GACTATCATATGCTTACCGT (hU6-F); 3′ CATAGCGTAAAAGGAGCAACA (WPRE-R)
Resource information
  A portion of this plasmid was derived from a plasmid made by: The original lentiGuide-Puro plasmid (#52963) was obtained from Addgene.
Terms and licenses: Academic/Nonprofit Terms; Industry Terms: Not Available to Industry
How to cite: LentiGuide Puro-P2A-EGFP was a gift from Fredrik Wermeling (Addgene plasmid # 137729 ; http://n2t.net/addgene:137729 ; RRID:Addgene_137729)
