[The description below was written by a language model from this plasmid's Addgene catalogue record and the feature table of its GenBank file.]
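Description:
LentiGuide Puro-P2A-EGFP is an empty lentiviral sgRNA backbone derived from lentiGuide-Puro, modified so that transduced cells report their infection status by green fluorescence as well as by drug resistance. It is a third-generation-style, self-inactivating HIV-1 transfer vector. An RSV promoter fused to a truncated 5' LTR drives the genomic RNA, followed by the Psi packaging signal, the Rev response element, and a cPPT/CTS. A WPRE that boosts transcript expression sits before the U3-deleted 3' LTR, with an SV40 poly(A) signal downstream. In bacteria the plasmid replicates from a high-copy ColE1/pUC-type origin and is selected with ampicillin. An f1 origin, an SV40 origin and lac, T7 and T3 promoter remnants are also present in the backbone.

Two expression units lie between the LTRs. A human U6 RNA polymerase III promoter sits upstream of the S. pyogenes Cas9 gRNA scaffold. Nearly 1.9 kb of unannotated sequence separates the two, most likely the parental filler that a guide sequence replaces, although the record does not describe it. The vector carries no Cas9, so the nuclease must be supplied separately. The second unit uses the EF-1α promoter, including its intron A, to drive puromycin N-acetyltransferase joined through a P2A ribosome-skipping peptide to mammalian codon-optimized EGFP. A single transcript therefore yields the two proteins separately. The EGFP segment was added by Gibson assembly at the C-terminal end of the puromycin cassette.

The stated purpose is to simplify measuring the multiplicity of infection of lentiviral CRISPR libraries. The fraction of EGFP-positive cells can be read directly after transduction, and puromycin selection remains available to enrich guide-carrying cells.
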