LOCUS       Exported 10963 bp ds-DNA circular SYN 12-MAY-2021
DEFINITION  For simple determination of the multiplicity of infection (MOI) of a
            lentiviral CRISPR library by checking EGFP expression (still
            allowing for puro selection)..
ACCESSION   .
VERSION     .
KEYWORDS    LentiGuide Puro-P2A-EGFP
SOURCE      synthetic DNA construct
  ORGANISM  synthetic DNA construct
REFERENCE   1 (bases 1 to 10963)
  AUTHORS   Panda SK, Wigerblad G, Jiang L, Jimenez-Andrade Y, Iyer VS, Shen Y,
            Boddul SV, Guerreiro-Cacais AO, Raposo B, Kasza Z, Wermeling F
  TITLE     IL-4 controls activated neutrophil FcgammaR2b expression and
            migration into inflamed joints.
  JOURNAL   Proc Natl Acad Sci U S A. 2020 Jan 24. pii: 1914186117. doi:
            10.1073/pnas.1914186117.
  PUBMED    31980518
REFERENCE   2 (bases 1 to 10963)
  AUTHORS   .
  TITLE     Direct Submission
  JOURNAL   Exported May 12, 2021 from SnapGene Server 1.1.58
            http://www.snapgene.com
FEATURES             Location/Qualifiers
     source          1..10963
                     /organism="synthetic DNA construct"
                     /mol_type="other DNA"
     promoter        87..1265
                     /label=EF-1-alpha promoter
                     /note="strong constitutive promoter for human elongation
                     factor EF-1-alpha"
     intron          318..1256
                     /label=EF-1-alpha intron A
                     /note="intron upstream of the start codon of human
                     EF-1-alpha"
     primer_bind     1213..1233
                     /label=EF1a-F
                     /note="Human elongation factor-1a promoter, forward primer"
     CDS             1278..1874
                     /codon_start=1
                     /gene="pac from Streptomyces alboniger"
                     /product="puromycin N-acetyltransferase"
                     /label=PuroR
                     /note="confers resistance to puromycin"
                     /translation="MTEYKPTVRLATRDDVPRAVRTLAAAFADYPATRHTVDPDRHIER
                     VTELQELFLTRVGLDIGKVWVADDGAAVAVWTTPESVEAGAVFAEIGPRMAELSGSRLA
                     AQQQMEGLLAPHRPKEPAWFLATVGVSPDHQGKGLGSAVVLPGVEAAERAGVPAFLETS
                     APRNLPFYERLGFTVTADVEVPEGPRTWCMTRKPGA"
     primer_bind     complement(1278..1297)
                     /label=Puro-R
                     /note="Puromycin resistance gene, reverse primer. Also
                     called puro-variant-R"
     primer_bind     1774..1794
                     /label=Puro-F
                     /note="Puromycin resistance gene, forward primer"
     CDS             1884..1940
                     /codon_start=1
                     /product="2A peptide from porcine teschovirus-1
                     polyprotein"
                     /label=P2A
                     /note="Eukaryotic ribosomes fail to insert a peptide bond
                     between the Gly and Pro residues, yielding separate
                     polypeptides."
                     /translation="ATNFSLLKQAGDVEENPGP"
     CDS             1941..2657
                     /codon_start=1
                     /product="the original enhanced GFP (Yang et al., 1996)"
                     /label=EGFP
                     /note="mammalian codon-optimized"
                     /translation="VSKGEELFTGVVPILVELDGDVNGHKFSVSGEGEGDATYGKLTLK
                     FICTTGKLPVPWPTLVTTLTYGVQCFSRYPDHMKQHDFFKSAMPEGYVQERTIFFKDDG
                     NYKTRAEVKFEGDTLVNRIELKGIDFKEDGNILGHKLEYNYNSHNVYIMADKQKNGIKV
                     NFKIRHNIEDGSVQLADHYQQNTPIGDGPVLLPDNHYLSTQSALSKDPNEKRDHMVLLE
                     FVTAAGITLGMDELYK"
     CDS             1941..2654
                     /codon_start=1
                     /product="enhanced GFP"
                     /label=EGFP
                     /translation="VSKGEELFTGVVPILVELDGDVNGHKFSVSGEGEGDATYGKLTLK
                     FICTTGKLPVPWPTLVTTLTYGVQCFSRYPDHMKQHDFFKSAMPEGYVQERTIFFKDDG
                     NYKTRAEVKFEGDTLVNRIELKGIDFKEDGNILGHKLEYNYNSHNVYIMADKQKNGIKV
                     NFKIRHNIEDGSVQLADHYQQNTPIGDGPVLLPDNHYLSTQSALSKDPNEKRDHMVLLE
                     FVTAAGITLGMDELYK"
     primer_bind     complement(1983..2004)
                     /label=EGFP-N
                     /note="EGFP, reverse primer"
     primer_bind     complement(2244..2263)
                     /label=EXFP-R
                     /note="For distinguishing EGFP variants, reverse primer"
     primer_bind     2591..2612
                     /label=EGFP-C
                     /note="EGFP, forward primer"
     misc_feature    2673..3261
                     /label=WPRE
                     /note="woodchuck hepatitis virus posttranscriptional
                     regulatory element"
     primer_bind     complement(2726..2746)
                     /label=WPRE-R
                     /note="WPRE, reverse primer"
     CDS             complement(3144..3155)
                     /codon_start=1
                     /product="Factor Xa recognition and cleavage site"
                     /label=Factor Xa site
                     /translation="IEGR"
     LTR             3333..3566
                     /label=3' LTR (Delta-U3)
                     /note="self-inactivating 3' long terminal repeat (LTR) from
                     HIV-1"
     polyA_signal    3644..3765
                     /label=SV40 poly(A) signal
                     /note="SV40 polyadenylation signal"
     primer_bind     complement(3681..3700)
                     /label=SV40pA-R
                     /note="SV40 polyA, reverse primer"
     primer_bind     3735..3754
                     /label=EBV-rev
                     /note="SV40 polyA terminator, reverse primer"
     rep_origin      3805..3940
                     /label=SV40 ori
                     /note="SV40 origin of replication"
     primer_bind     3867..3886
                     /label=SV40pro-F
                     /note="SV40 promoter/origin, forward primer"
     primer_bind     complement(3960..3979)
                     /label=T7
                     /note="T7 promoter, forward primer"
     promoter        complement(3961..3979)
                     /label=T7 promoter
                     /note="promoter for bacteriophage T7 RNA polymerase"
     primer_bind     complement(3989..4006)
                     /label=M13 Forward
                     /note="In lacZ gene. Also called M13-F20 or M13 (-21)
                     Forward"
     primer_bind     complement(3989..4005)
                     /label=M13 fwd
                     /note="common sequencing primer, one of multiple similar
                     variants"
     primer_bind     complement(3998..4020)
                     /label=M13/pUC Forward
                     /note="In lacZ gene"
     rep_origin      4147..4602
                     /direction=RIGHT
                     /label=f1 ori
                     /note="f1 bacteriophage origin of replication; arrow
                     indicates direction of (+) strand synthesis"
     primer_bind     complement(4234..4253)
                     /label=F1ori-R
                     /note="F1 origin, reverse primer"
     primer_bind     4444..4465
                     /label=F1ori-F
                     /note="F1 origin, forward primer"
     promoter        4628..4732
                     /gene="bla"
                     /label=AmpR promoter
     CDS             4733..5593
                     /codon_start=1
                     /gene="bla"
                     /product="beta-lactamase"
                     /label=AmpR
                     /note="confers resistance to ampicillin, carbenicillin, and
                     related antibiotics"
                     /translation="MSIQHFRVALIPFFAAFCLPVFAHPETLVKVKDAEDQLGARVGYI
                     ELDLNSGKILESFRPEERFPMMSTFKVLLCGAVLSRIDAGQEQLGRRIHYSQNDLVEYS
                     PVTEKHLTDGMTVRELCSAAITMSDNTAANLLLTTIGGPKELTAFLHNMGDHVTRLDRW
                     EPELNEAIPNDERDTTMPVAMATTLRKLLTGELLTLASRQQLIDWMEADKVAGPLLRSA
                     LPAGWFIADKSGAGERGSRGIIAALGPDGKPSRIVVIYTTGSQATMDERNRQIAEIGAS
                     LIKHW"
     primer_bind     complement(4951..4970)
                     /label=Amp-R
                     /note="Ampicillin resistance gene, reverse primer"
     rep_origin      5764..6352
                     /direction=RIGHT
                     /label=ori
                     /note="high-copy-number ColE1/pMB1/pBR322/pUC origin of
                     replication"
     primer_bind     6253..6272
                     /label=pBR322ori-F
                     /note="pBR322 origin, forward primer"
     primer_bind     6506..6523
                     /label=L4440
                     /note="L4440 vector, forward primer"
     protein_bind    6640..6661
                     /label=CAP binding site
                     /bound_moiety="E. coli catabolite activator protein"
                     /note="CAP binding activates transcription in the presence
                     of cAMP."
     promoter        6676..6706
                     /label=lac promoter
                     /note="promoter for the E. coli lac operon"
     protein_bind    6714..6730
                     /label=lac operator
                     /bound_moiety="lac repressor encoded by lacI"
                     /note="The lac repressor binds to the lac operator to
                     inhibit transcription in E. coli. This inhibition can be
                     relieved by adding lactose or
                     isopropyl-beta-D-thiogalactopyranoside (IPTG)."
     primer_bind     6719..6741
                     /label=M13/pUC Reverse
                     /note="In lacZ gene"
     primer_bind     6738..6754
                     /label=M13 rev
                     /note="common sequencing primer, one of multiple similar
                     variants"
     primer_bind     6738..6754
                     /label=M13 Reverse
                     /note="In lacZ gene. Also called M13-rev"
     primer_bind     6773..6793
                     /label=T3
                     /note="T3 promoter, forward primer"
     promoter        6775..6793
                     /label=T3 promoter
                     /note="promoter for bacteriophage T3 RNA polymerase"
     promoter        6821..7047
                     /label=RSV promoter
                     /note="Rous sarcoma virus enhancer/promoter"
     LTR             7048..7228
                     /label=5' LTR (truncated)
                     /note="truncated 5' long terminal repeat (LTR) from HIV-1"
     misc_feature    7275..7400
                     /label=HIV-1 Psi
                     /note="packaging signal of human immunodeficiency virus
                     type 1"
     misc_feature    7893..8126
                     /label=RRE
                     /note="The Rev response element (RRE) of HIV-1 allows for
                     Rev-dependent mRNA export from the nucleus to the
                     cytoplasm."
     CDS             8311..8355
                     /codon_start=1
                     /product="antigenic peptide corresponding to amino acids
                     655 to 669 of the HIV envelope protein gp41 (Lutje Hulsik
                     et al., 2013)"
                     /label=gp41 peptide
                     /note="recognized by the 2H10 single-chain llama nanobody"
                     /translation="KNEQELLELDKWASL"
     promoter        8533..8773
                     /label=U6 promoter
                     /note="RNA polymerase III promoter for human U6 snRNA"
     primer_bind     8533..8553
                     /label=hU6-F
                     /note="Human U6 promoter, forward primer"
     primer_bind     8704..8723
                     /label=LKO.1 5'
                     /note="Human U6 promoter, forward primer"
     misc_RNA        10663..10738
                     /label=gRNA scaffold
                     /note="guide RNA scaffold for the Streptococcus pyogenes
                     CRISPR/Cas9 system"
     misc_feature    10794..10911
                     /label=cPPT/CTS
                     /note="central polypurine tract and central termination
                     sequence of HIV-1"
ORIGIN
        1 cccgggtgca aagatggata aagttttaaa cagagaggaa tctttgcagc taatggacct
       61 tctaggtctt gaaaggagtg ggaattggct ccggtgcccg tcagtgggca gagcgcacat
      121 cgcccacagt ccccgagaag ttggggggag gggtcggcaa ttgatccggt gcctagagaa
      181 ggtggcgcgg ggtaaactgg gaaagtgatg tcgtgtactg gctccgcctt tttcccgagg
      241 gtgggggaga accgtatata agtgcagtag tcgccgtgaa cgttcttttt cgcaacgggt
      301 ttgccgccag aacacaggta agtgccgtgt gtggttcccg cgggcctggc ctctttacgg
      361 gttatggccc ttgcgtgcct tgaattactt ccacctggct gcagtacgtg attcttgatc
      421 ccgagcttcg ggttggaagt gggtgggaga gttcgaggcc ttgcgcttaa ggagcccctt
      481 cgcctcgtgc ttgagttgag gcctggcctg ggcgctgggg ccgccgcgtg cgaatctggt
      541 ggcaccttcg cgcctgtctc gctgctttcg ataagtctct agccatttaa aatttttgat
      601 gacctgctgc gacgcttttt ttctggcaag atagtcttgt aaatgcgggc caagatctgc
      661 acactggtat ttcggttttt ggggccgcgg gcggcgacgg ggcccgtgcg tcccagcgca
      721 catgttcggc gaggcggggc ctgcgagcgc ggccaccgag aatcggacgg gggtagtctc
      781 aagctggccg gcctgctctg gtgcctggcc tcgcgccgcc gtgtatcgcc ccgccctggg
      841 cggcaaggct ggcccggtcg gcaccagttg cgtgagcgga aagatggccg cttcccggcc
      901 ctgctgcagg gagctcaaaa tggaggacgc ggcgctcggg agagcgggcg ggtgagtcac
      961 ccacacaaag gaaaagggcc tttccgtcct cagccgtcgc ttcatgtgac tccacggagt
     1021 accgggcgcc gtccaggcac ctcgattagt tctcgagctt ttggagtacg tcgtctttag
     1081 gttgggggga ggggttttat gcgatggagt ttccccacac tgagtgggtg gagactgaag
     1141 ttaggccagc ttggcacttg atgtaattct ccttggaatt tgcccttttt gagtttggat
     1201 cttggttcat tctcaagcct cagacagtgg ttcaaagttt ttttcttcca tttcaggtgt
     1261 cgtgacgtac ggccaccatg accgagtaca agcccacggt gcgcctcgcc acccgcgacg
     1321 acgtccccag ggccgtacgc accctcgccg ccgcgttcgc cgactacccc gccacgcgcc
     1381 acaccgtcga tccggaccgc cacatcgagc gggtcaccga gctgcaagaa ctcttcctca
     1441 cgcgcgtcgg gctcgacatc ggcaaggtgt gggtcgcgga cgacggcgcc gccgtggcgg
     1501 tctggaccac gccggagagc gtcgaagcgg gggcggtgtt cgccgagatc ggcccgcgca
     1561 tggccgagtt gagcggttcc cggctggccg cgcagcaaca gatggaaggc ctcctggcgc
     1621 cgcaccggcc caaggagccc gcgtggttcc tggccaccgt cggagtctcg cccgaccacc
     1681 agggcaaggg tctgggcagc gccgtcgtgc tccccggagt ggaggcggcc gagcgcgccg
     1741 gggtgcccgc cttcctggag acctccgcgc cccgcaacct ccccttctac gagcggctcg
     1801 gcttcaccgt caccgccgac gtcgaggtgc ccgaaggacc gcgcacctgg tgcatgaccc
     1861 gcaagcccgg tgccggatcc ggcgcaacaa acttctctct gctgaaacaa gccggagatg
     1921 tcgaagagaa tcctggaccg gtgagcaagg gcgaggagct gttcaccggg gtggtgccca
     1981 tcctggtcga gctggacggc gacgtaaacg gccacaagtt cagcgtgtcc ggcgagggcg
     2041 agggcgatgc cacctacggc aagctgaccc tgaagttcat ctgcaccacc ggcaagctgc
     2101 ccgtgccctg gcccaccctc gtgaccaccc tgacctacgg cgtgcagtgc ttcagccgct
     2161 accccgacca catgaagcag cacgacttct tcaagtccgc catgcccgaa ggctacgtcc
     2221 aggagcgcac catcttcttc aaggacgacg gcaactacaa gacccgcgcc gaggtgaagt
     2281 tcgagggcga caccctggtg aaccgcatcg agctgaaggg catcgacttc aaggaggacg
     2341 gcaacatcct ggggcacaag ctggagtaca actacaacag ccacaacgtc tatatcatgg
     2401 ccgacaagca gaagaacggc atcaaggtga acttcaagat ccgccacaac atcgaggacg
     2461 gcagcgtgca gctcgccgac cactaccagc agaacacccc catcggcgac ggccccgtgc
     2521 tgctgcccga caaccactac ctgagcaccc agtccgccct gagcaaagac cccaacgaga
     2581 agcgcgatca catggtcctg ctggagttcg tgaccgccgc cgggatcact ctcggcatgg
     2641 acgagctgta caagtaaacg cgttaagtcg acaatcaacc tctggattac aaaatttgtg
     2701 aaagattgac tggtattctt aactatgttg ctccttttac gctatgtgga tacgctgctt
     2761 taatgccttt gtatcatgct attgcttccc gtatggcttt cattttctcc tccttgtata
     2821 aatcctggtt gctgtctctt tatgaggagt tgtggcccgt tgtcaggcaa cgtggcgtgg
     2881 tgtgcactgt gtttgctgac gcaaccccca ctggttgggg cattgccacc acctgtcagc
     2941 tcctttccgg gactttcgct ttccccctcc ctattgccac ggcggaactc atcgccgcct
     3001 gccttgcccg ctgctggaca ggggctcggc tgttgggcac tgacaattcc gtggtgttgt
     3061 cggggaaatc atcgtccttt ccttggctgc tcgcctgtgt tgccacctgg attctgcgcg
     3121 ggacgtcctt ctgctacgtc ccttcggccc tcaatccagc ggaccttcct tcccgcggcc
     3181 tgctgccggc tctgcggcct cttccgcgtc ttcgccttcg ccctcagacg agtcggatct
     3241 ccctttgggc cgcctccccg cgtcgacttt aagaccaatg acttacaagg cagctgtaga
     3301 tcttagccac tttttaaaag aaaagggggg actggaaggg ctaattcact cccaacgaag
     3361 acaagatctg ctttttgctt gtactgggtc tctctggtta gaccagatct gagcctggga
     3421 gctctctggc taactaggga acccactgct taagcctcaa taaagcttgc cttgagtgct
     3481 tcaagtagtg tgtgcccgtc tgttgtgtga ctctggtaac tagagatccc tcagaccctt
     3541 ttagtcagtg tggaaaatct ctagcagtac gtatagtagt tcatgtcatc ttattattca
     3601 gtatttataa cttgcaaaga aatgaatatc agagagtgag aggaacttgt ttattgcagc
     3661 ttataatggt tacaaataaa gcaatagcat cacaaatttc acaaataaag catttttttc
     3721 actgcattct agttgtggtt tgtccaaact catcaatgta tcttatcatg tctggctcta
     3781 gctatcccgc ccctaactcc gcccatcccg cccctaactc cgcccagttc cgcccattct
     3841 ccgccccatg gctgactaat tttttttatt tatgcagagg ccgaggccgc ctcggcctct
     3901 gagctattcc agaagtagtg aggaggcttt tttggaggcc tagggacgta cccaattcgc
     3961 cctatagtga gtcgtattac gcgcgctcac tggccgtcgt tttacaacgt cgtgactggg
     4021 aaaaccctgg cgttacccaa cttaatcgcc ttgcagcaca tccccctttc gccagctggc
     4081 gtaatagcga agaggcccgc accgatcgcc cttcccaaca gttgcgcagc ctgaatggcg
     4141 aatgggnnnn nnnnnnnnnn nnnnnnnnnn nnnnnnnnnn nnnnnnnnnn nnnnnnnnnn
     4201 nnnnnnnnnn nnnnnnnnnn nnnnnnnnnn nnnnnnnnnn nnnnnnnnnn nnnnnnnnnn
     4261 nnnnnnnnnn cnnnnnnnnn nnnnnnnnnn nnnnnnnnnn nnnnnnnnnn nnnnnnnnnn
     4321 nnnnnnnnnn nnnnnnnnnn nnnnnnnnnn nnnnnnnnnn nnannnnnnn nnnnnnnnnn
     4381 nnnnnnnnnn nnnnnnnnnn nnnnnnnnnn nncctttgac gttggagtcc acgttcttta
     4441 atagtggact cttgttccaa actggaacaa cactcaaccc tatctcggtc tattcttttg
     4501 atttataagg gattttgccg atttcggcct attggttaaa aaatgagctg atttaacaaa
     4561 aatttaacgc gaattttaac aaaatattaa cgcttacaat ttaggtggca cttttcgggg
     4621 aaatgtgcgc ggaaccccta tttgtttatt tttctaaata cattcaaata tgtatccgct
     4681 catgagacaa taaccctgat aaatgcttca ataatattga aaaaggaaga gtatgagtat
     4741 tcaacatttc cgtgtcgccc ttattccctt ttttgcggca ttttgccttc ctgtttttgc
     4801 tcacccagaa acgctggtga aagtaaaaga tgctgaagat cagttgggtg cacgagtggg
     4861 ttacatcgaa ctggatctca acagcggtaa gatccttgag agttttcgcc ccgaagaacg
     4921 ttttccaatg atgagcactt ttaaagttct gctatgtggc gcggtattat cccgtattga
     4981 cgccgggcaa gagcaactcg gtcgccgcat acactattct cagaatgact tggttgagta
     5041 ctcaccagtc acagaaaagc atcttacgga tggcatgaca gtaagagaat tatgcagtgc
     5101 tgccataacc atgagtgata acactgcggc caacttactt ctgacaacga tcggaggacc
     5161 gaaggagcta accgcttttt tgcacaacat gggggatcat gtaactcgcc ttgatcgttg
     5221 ggaaccggag ctgaatgaag ccataccaaa cgacgagcgt gacaccacga tgcctgtagc
     5281 aatggcaaca acgttgcgca aactattaac tggcgaacta cttactctag cttcccggca
     5341 acaattaata gactggatgg aggcggataa agttgcagga ccacttctgc gctcggccct
     5401 tccggctggc tggtttattg ctgataaatc tggagccggt gagcgtgggt ctcgcggtat
     5461 cattgcagca ctggggccag atggtaagcc ctcccgtatc gtagttatct acacgacggg
     5521 gagtcaggca actatggatg aacgaaatag acagatcgct gagataggtg cctcactgat
     5581 taagcattgg taactgtcag accaagttta ctcatatata ctttagattg atttaaaact
     5641 tcatttttaa tttaaaagga tctaggtgaa gatccttttt gataatctca tgaccaaaat
     5701 cccttaacgt gagttttcgt tccactgagc gtcagacccc gtagaaaaga tcaaaggatc
     5761 ttcttgagat cctttttttc tgcgcgtaat ctgctgcttg caaacaaaaa aaccaccgct
     5821 accagcggtg gtttgtttgc cggatcaaga gctaccaact ctttttccga aggtaactgg
     5881 cttcagcaga gcgcagatac caaatactgt tcttctagtg tagccgtagt taggccacca
     5941 cttcaagaac tctgtagcac cgcctacata cctcgctctg ctaatcctgt taccagtggc
     6001 tgctgccagt ggcgataagt cgtgtcttac cgggttggac tcaagacgat agttaccgga
     6061 taaggcgcag cggtcgggct gaacgggggg ttcgtgcaca cagcccagct tggagcgaac
     6121 gacctacacc gaactgagat acctacagcg tgagctatga gaaagcgcca cgcttcccga
     6181 agggagaaag gcggacaggt atccggtaag cggcagggtc ggaacaggag agcgcacgag
     6241 ggagcttcca gggggaaacg cctggtatct ttatagtcct gtcgggtttc gccacctctg
     6301 acttgagcgt cgatttttgt gatgctcgtc aggggggcgg agcctatgga aaaacgccag
     6361 caacgcggcc tttttacggt tcctggcctt ttgctggcct tttgctcaca tgttctttcc
     6421 tgcgttatcc cctgattctg tggataaccg tattaccgcc tttgagtgag ctgataccgc
     6481 tcgccgcagc cgaacgaccg agcgcagcga gtcagtgagc gaggaagcgg aagagcgccc
     6541 aatacgcaaa ccgcctctcc ccgcgcgttg gccgattcat taatgcagct ggcacgacag
     6601 gtttcccgac tggaaagcgg gcagtgagcg caacgcaatt aatgtgagtt agctcactca
     6661 ttaggcaccc caggctttac actttatgct tccggctcgt atgttgtgtg gaattgtgag
     6721 cggataacaa tttcacacag gaaacagcta tgaccatgat tacgccaagc gcgcaattaa
     6781 ccctcactaa agggaacaaa agctggagct gcaagcttaa tgtagtctta tgcaatactc
     6841 ttgtagtctt gcaacatggt aacgatgagt tagcaacatg ccttacaagg agagaaaaag
     6901 caccgtgcat gccgattggt ggaagtaagg tggtacgatc gtgccttatt aggaaggcaa
     6961 cagacgggtc tgacatggat tggacgaacc actgaattgc cgcattgcag agatattgta
     7021 tttaagtgcc tagctcgata cataaacggg tctctctggt tagaccagat ctgagcctgg
     7081 gagctctctg gctaactagg gaacccactg cttaagcctc aataaagctt gccttgagtg
     7141 cttcaagtag tgtgtgcccg tctgttgtgt gactctggta actagagatc cctcagaccc
     7201 ttttagtcag tgtggaaaat ctctagcagt ggcgcccgaa cagggacttg aaagcgaaag
     7261 ggaaaccaga ggagctctct cgacgcagga ctcggcttgc tgaagcgcgc acggcaagag
     7321 gcgaggggcg gcgactggtg agtacgccaa aaattttgac tagcggaggc tagaaggaga
     7381 gagatgggtg cgagagcgtc agtattaagc gggggagaat tagatcgcga tgggaaaaaa
     7441 ttcggttaag gccaggggga aagaaaaaat ataaattaaa acatatagta tgggcaagca
     7501 gggagctaga acgattcgca gttaatcctg gcctgttaga aacatcagaa ggctgtagac
     7561 aaatactggg acagctacaa ccatcccttc agacaggatc agaagaactt agatcattat
     7621 ataatacagt agcaaccctc tattgtgtgc atcaaaggat agagataaaa gacaccaagg
     7681 aagctttaga caagatagag gaagagcaaa acaaaagtaa gaccaccgca cagcaagcgg
     7741 ccgctgatct tcagacctgg aggaggagat atgagggaca attggagaag tgaattatat
     7801 aaatataaag tagtaaaaat tgaaccatta ggagtagcac ccaccaaggc aaagagaaga
     7861 gtggtgcaga gagaaaaaag agcagtggga ataggagctt tgttccttgg gttcttggga
     7921 gcagcaggaa gcactatggg cgcagcgtca atgacgctga cggtacaggc cagacaatta
     7981 ttgtctggta tagtgcagca gcagaacaat ttgctgaggg ctattgaggc gcaacagcat
     8041 ctgttgcaac tcacagtctg gggcatcaag cagctccagg caagaatcct ggctgtggaa
     8101 agatacctaa aggatcaaca gctcctgggg atttggggtt gctctggaaa actcatttgc
     8161 accactgctg tgccttggaa tgctagttgg agtaataaat ctctggaaca gatttggaat
     8221 cacacgacct ggatggagtg ggacagagaa attaacaatt acacaagctt aatacactcc
     8281 ttaattgaag aatcgcaaaa ccagcaagaa aagaatgaac aagaattatt ggaattagat
     8341 aaatgggcaa gtttgtggaa ttggtttaac ataacaaatt ggctgtggta tataaaatta
     8401 ttcataatga tagtaggagg cttggtaggt ttaagaatag tttttgctgt actttctata
     8461 gtgaatagag ttaggcaggg atattcacca ttatcgtttc agacccacct cccaaccccg
     8521 aggggaccca gagagggcct atttcccatg attccttcat atttgcatat acgatacaag
     8581 gctgttagag agataattag aattaatttg actgtaaaca caaagatatt agtacaaaat
     8641 acgtgacgta gaaagtaata atttcttggg tagtttgcag ttttaaaatt atgttttaaa
     8701 atggactatc atatgcttac cgtaacttga aagtatttcg atttcttggc tttatatatc
     8761 ttgtggaaag gacgaaacac cggagacggt tgtaaatgag cacacaaaat acacatgcta
     8821 aaatattata ttctatgacc tttataaaat caaccaaaat cttcttttta ataactttag
     8881 tatcaataat tagaattttt atgttccttt ttgcaaactt ttaataaaaa tgagcaaaat
     8941 aaaaaaacgc tagttttagt aactcgcgtt gttttcttca cctttaataa tagctactcc
     9001 accacttgtt cctaagcggt cagctcctgc ttcaatcatt ttttgagcat cttcaaatgt
     9061 tctaactcca ccagctgctt taactaaagc attgtcttta acaactgact tcattagttt
     9121 aacatcttca aatgttgcac ctgattttga aaatcctgtt gatgttttaa caaattctaa
     9181 tccagcttca acagctattt cacaagcttt catgatttct tcttttgtta ataaacaatt
     9241 ttccataata catttaacaa catgtgatcc agctgctttt tttacagctt tcatgtcttc
     9301 taaaactaat tcataatttt tgtcttttaa tgcaccaata tttaatacca tatcaatttc
     9361 tgttgcacca tctttaattg cttcagaaac ttcgaatgct tttgtagctg ttgtgcatgc
     9421 acctagagga aaacctacaa catttgttat tcctacattt gtgcctttta ataattcttt
     9481 acaatagctt gttcaatatg aattaacaca aactgttgca aaatcaaatt caattgcttc
     9541 atcacataat tgtttaattt cagctttcgt agcatcttgt tttaataatg tgtgatctat
     9601 atatttgttt agtttcattt tttctcctat atattcattt ttaattttaa ttctttaata
     9661 atttcgtcta ctttaacttt agcgttttga acagattcac caacacctat aaaataaatt
     9721 tttagtttag gttcagttcc acttgggcga acagcaaatc atgacttatc ttctaaataa
     9781 aattttagta agtcttgtcc tggcatatta tacattccat cgatgtagtc ttcaacatta
     9841 acaactttaa gtccagcaat ttgagttaag ggtgttgctc tcaatgattt cattaatggt
     9901 tcaattttta atttcttttc ttctggttta aaattcaagt ttaaagtgaa agtgtaatat
     9961 gcacccattt ctttaaataa atcttctaaa tagtctacta atgttttatt ttgtttttta
    10021 taaaatcaag cagcctctgc tattaatata gaagcttgta ttccatcttt atctctagct
    10081 gagtcatcaa ttacatatcc ataactttct tcataagcaa aaacaaaatt taatccgtta
    10141 tcttcttctt tagcaatttc tctacccatt catttaaatc cagttaaagt ttttacaata
    10201 ttaactccat atttttcatg agcgattcta tcacccaaat cacttgttac aaaacttgaa
    10261 tatagagccg gattttttgg aatgctattt aagcgtttta gatttgataa ttttcaatca
    10321 attaaaattg gtcctgtttg atttccatct aatcttacaa aatgaccatc atgttttatt
    10381 gccattccaa atctgtcagc atctgggtca ttcataataa taatatctgc atcatgttta
    10441 ataccatatt caagcggtat ttttcatgca ggatcaaatt ctggatttgg atttacaaca
    10501 tttttaaatg tttcatcttc aaatgcatgc tcttcaacct caataacgtt atatcctgat
    10561 tcacgtaata tttttggggt aaatttagtt cctgttccat taactgcgct aaaaataatt
    10621 tttaaatctt ttttagcttc ttgctctttt ttgtacgtct ctgttttaga gctagaaata
    10681 gcaagttaaa ataaggctag tccgttatca acttgaaaaa gtggcaccga gtcggtgctt
    10741 ttttaagctt ggcgtaacta gatcttgaga caaatggcag tattcatcca caattttaaa
    10801 agaaaagggg ggattggggg gtacagtgca ggggaaagaa tagtagacat aatagcaaca
    10861 gacatacaaa ctaaagaatt acaaaaacaa attacaaaaa ttcaaaattt tcgggtttat
    10921 tacagggaca gcagagatcc actttggcgc cggctcgagg ggg
//
